Addgene plasmid #46367: pET21-Streptavidin-Glutamate_Tag
Depositing lab: Mark Howarth. Depositing organization: University of Oxford. Publication: Plug-And-Play Pairing Via Defined Divalent Streptavidins. Fairhead M, Krndija D, Lowe ED, Howarth M. J Mol Biol. 2013 Sep 19. pii: S0022-2836(13)00600-1. doi: 10.1016/j.jmb.2013.09.016. PubMed 24056174.
Backbone
  Vector backbone: pET21
  Backbone manufacturer: Novagen
  Backbone size w/o insert (bp): 5400
  Total vector size (bp): 5800
  Vector type: Bacterial Expression
Growth in bacteria
  Bacterial resistance: Ampicillin, 100 μg/mL
  Growth temperature: 37°C
  Growth strain: DH5alpha
  Growth instructions: Dh5alpha for propagation of plasmid. Bl21[DE3] or similar for protein expression.
  Copy number: Low Copy
Gene/Insert
  Gene/Insert name: Streptavidin-Glutamate_Tag (alt name: SAe)
  Species: E. coli
  Insert size (bp): 408
  Promoter: T7
  Tag / fusion protein: 6 glutamate tag (C terminal on insert)
  Cloning method: Restriction Enzyme; 5′ cloning site NdeI (not destroyed); 3′ cloning site HindIII (not destroyed)
  Sequencing primers: 5′ T7F; 3′ T7R
Terms and licenses: Academic/Nonprofit Terms; Industry Terms: Not Available to Industry
How to cite: pET21-Streptavidin-Glutamate_Tag was a gift from Mark Howarth (Addgene plasmid # 46367 ; http://n2t.net/addgene:46367 ; RRID:Addgene_46367)
