[The description below was written by a language model from this plasmid's Addgene catalogue record and the feature table of its GenBank file.]
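Description:
pET21-Streptavidin-Glutamate_Tag is a bacterial expression plasmid built on the Novagen pET21 backbone, about 5.8 kb in total, carrying a 408 bp insert cloned between NdeI and HindIII sites that both remain intact. It is selected with ampicillin and listed as low copy. A standard cloning strain is used for propagation, and a DE3 lysogen such as BL21(DE3), which supplies T7 RNA polymerase, is used for protein production. The insert, also called SAe, encodes a streptavidin subunit with a run of six glutamates at its C terminus. The catalogue gives the species as E. coli, which may refer to the expression host rather than the origin of the gene.

The sequence record held for this plasmid covers only an 894 bp segment around the expression cassette, not the whole vector, so the resistance gene and plasmid origin are not annotated. Within that segment, a T7 promoter is followed immediately by a lac operator, which makes transcription repressible by LacI and inducible with IPTG. A T7 gene 10 ribosome binding site sits upstream of the cloning region, and a T7 terminator lies downstream. A primer site for the f1 origin appears near the end of the segment. The streptavidin coding sequence itself is not annotated. A vector-derived 6xHis coding segment is annotated downstream of the insert region, but the record lists only the glutamate tag, so it does not establish whether the His tag is translated as part of the product.

The associated publication title concerns defined divalent streptavidins. This suggests that the negatively charged glutamate tag helps distinguish or separate tetramers of defined subunit composition, although the record does not state this explicitly.
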