LOCUS       Exported 894 bp ds-DNA linear SYN 17-MAY-2021
DEFINITION  synthetic linear DNA
ACCESSION   .
VERSION     .
KEYWORDS    pET21-Streptavidin-Glutamate_Tag
SOURCE      synthetic DNA construct
  ORGANISM  synthetic DNA construct
REFERENCE   1 (bases 1 to 894)
  AUTHORS   Fairhead M, Krndija D, Lowe ED, Howarth M
  TITLE     Plug-And-Play Pairing Via Defined Divalent Streptavidins.
  JOURNAL   J Mol Biol. 2013 Sep 19. pii: S0022-2836(13)00600-1. doi:
            10.1016/j.jmb.2013.09.016.
  PUBMED    24056174
REFERENCE   2 (bases 1 to 894)
  AUTHORS   .
  TITLE     Direct Submission
  JOURNAL   Exported May 17, 2021 from SnapGene Server 1.1.58
            http://www.snapgene.com
FEATURES             Location/Qualifiers
     source          1..894
                     /organism="synthetic DNA construct"
                     /mol_type="other DNA"
     primer_bind     55..74
                     /label=T7
                     /note="T7 promoter, forward primer"
     promoter        55..73
                     /label=T7 promoter
                     /note="promoter for bacteriophage T7 RNA polymerase"
     protein_bind    74..98
                     /label=lac operator
                     /bound_moiety="lac repressor encoded by lacI"
                     /note="The lac repressor binds to the lac operator to
                     inhibit transcription in E. coli. This inhibition can be
                     relieved by adding lactose or
                     isopropyl-beta-D-thiogalactopyranoside (IPTG)."
     RBS             113..135
                     /note="efficient ribosome binding site from bacteriophage
                     T7 gene 10 (Olins and Rangwala, 1989)"
     CDS             572..589
                     /codon_start=1
                     /product="6xHis affinity tag"
                     /label=6xHis
                     /translation="HHHHHH"
     primer_bind     complement(642..660)
                     /label=T7 Term
                     /note="T7 terminator, reverse primer"
     terminator      656..703
                     /label=T7 terminator
                     /note="transcription terminator for bacteriophage T7 RNA
                     polymerase"
     primer_bind     complement(827..846)
                     /label=F1ori-R
                     /note="F1 origin, reverse primer"
ORIGIN
        1 atgccggcca cgatgcgtcc ggcgtagagg atcgagatct cgatcccgcg aaattaatac
       61 gactcactat aggggaattg tgagcggata acaattcccc tctagaaata attttgttta
      121 actttaagaa ggagatatac atatggctga agctggtatc accggcacct ggtacaacca
      181 gctgggatcc accttcatcg ttaccgctgg tgctgacggt gctctgaccg gtacctacga
      241 atccgctgtt ggtaacgctg aatctagata cgttctgacc ggtcgttacg actccgctcc
      301 ggctaccgac ggttccggaa ccgctctggg ttggaccgtt gcttggaaaa acaactaccg
      361 taacgctcac tccgctacca cctggtctgg ccagtacgtt ggtggtgctg aagctcgtat
      421 caacacccag tggttgttga cctccggcac caccgaagct aacgcgtgga aatccaccct
      481 ggttggtcac gacaccttca ccaaagttaa accgtccgct gcttccgaag aggaagagga
      541 agagtaataa aagcttgcgg ccgcactcga gcaccaccac caccaccact gagatccggc
      601 tgctaacaaa gcccgaaagg aagctgagtt ggctgctgcc accgctgagc aataactagc
      661 ataacccctt ggggcctcta aacgggtctt gaggggtttt ttgctgaaag gaggaactat
      721 atccggattg gcgaatgggn nnnnnnnnnn nnnnnnnnnn nnnnnnnnnn nnnnnnnnnn
      781 nnnnnnnnnn nnnnnnnnnn nnnnnnnnnn nnnnnnnnnn nnnnnnnnnn nnnnnnnnnn
      841 nnnnnnnnnn nnnnnnnnnn nnncgccggc tttccccgtc aagctctaaa tcgg
//
