>Addgene plasmid #46367 | pET21-Streptavidin-Glutamate_Tag | depositor partial sequence | sequence record 65352 | T7R
NNNNNNCNNNNTTTCNNNNNNGTTAGCAGCCGGATCTCAGTGGTGGTGGTGGTGGTGCTCGAGTGCGGCC
GCAAGCTTTTATTACTCTTCCTCTTCCTCTTCGGAAGCAGCGGACGGTTTAACTTTGGTGAAGGTGTCGT
GACCAACCAGGGTGGATTTCCACGCGTTAGCTTCGGTGGTGCCGGAGGTCAACAACCACTGGGTGTTGAT
ACGAGCTTCAGCACCACCAACGTACTGGCCAGACCAGGTGGTAGCGGAGTGAGCGTTACGGTAGTTGTTT
TTCCAAGCAACGGTCCAACCCAGAGCGGTTCCGGAACCGTCGGTAGCCGGAGCGGAGTCGTAACGACCGG
TCAGAACGTATCTAGATTCAGCGTTACCAACAGCGGATTCGTAGGTACCGGTCAGAGCACCGTCAGCACC
AGCGGTAACGATGAAGGTGGATCCCAGCTGGTTGTACCAGGTGCCGGTGATACCAGCTTCAGCCATATGT
ATATCTCCTTCTTAAAGTTAAACAAAATTATTTCTAGAGGGGAATTGTTATCCGCTCACAATTCCCCTAT
AGTGAGTCGTATTAATTTCGCGGGATCGAGATCTCGATCCTCTACGCCGGACGCATCGTGGCCGGCATCA
CCGGCGCCACAGGTGCGGTTGCTGGCGCCTATATCGCCGACATCACCGATGGGGAAGATCGGGCTCGCCA
CTTCGGGCTCATGAGCGCTTGTTTCGGCGTGGGTATGGTGGCAGGCCCCGTGGCCGGGGGACTGTTGGGC
GCCATCTCCTTGCATGCACCATTCCTTGCGGCGGCGGTGCTCAACGGCCTCNACCTACTACTGGGCTGCT
TCCTAATGCAGGAGTCGCATAANGGAGAGCGTCGAGATCCCGGACACCATCGAATGGCGCAAAACCTTTC
GCGGTATGGCATGATAGCGCCCGGAAGAGAGTCAATTCAGGGTGGTGAATGTGAAACCAGTAACGTTATA
CGATGTCGCAGAGTATGCCGGTGTCTCTTATCANACCGTTTCCCGCGTGGTGAACCAGGCCAGCCACGTT
TCTGCGAAAACGCGGGAAAAAGTGGAAGCGGCGATGGCGGAGCTGAATTACATTCCCAACCGCGNGNANN
ANNACTGGCGGGNAAACAGTCGTTGCTGATTGGNGTTGCCNCCTNCAGTCTGGNCTGCACGCNCCGNCNC
AAATTGTCGCGGNNATTAAATCTCGCGCNATCAACTGGGNNCCNGCGNGNNGNNGNNNATGNANAACNAA
NCGNNNNNAANCNNGNNNAGCNGCGNGCNANANCNTTNNNNGCGCNACGCNNNNNNGGGNNGATCATANN
ATCGCNGNNGACANNNNNCNNTNCNNNGNANNNTNNNNNNCTANNTNNNNNTNTNNNTGNANNNNNNNAN
NANNNNCNTNANCNGNNNNNNTTTNNCCANNAANNNNNNGNGNNNNNNNNNNNNANN
